Addgene plasmid #81119: pGL2-Skp2 promoter-luciferase
Purpose: Reporter activity of SKP2 gene promoter
Depositing lab: Sung Hee Baek. Depositing organization: Seoul National University. Publication: AMPK-SKP2-CARM1 signalling cascade in transcriptional regulation of autophagy. Shin HR, Kim H, Oh S, Lee JG, Kee M, Ko HJ, Kweon MN, Won KJ, Baek SH. Nature. 2016 Jun 15. doi: 10.1038/nature18014. PubMed 27309807.
Backbone
  Vector backbone: pGL2-basic
  Backbone manufacturer: Promega
  Vector type: Luciferase
Growth in bacteria
  Bacterial resistance: Ampicillin, 100 μg/mL
  Growth temperature: 37°C
  Growth strain: DH5alpha
  Copy number: High Copy
Gene/Insert
  Gene/Insert name: SKP2 (alt name: FBXL1)
  Species: M. musculus (mouse)
  Mutation: contains the region from 1_kb upstream of transcription start site to 200_bp downstream
  Entrez Gene: Skp2 (a.k.a. 4930500A04Rik, FBXL1, FWD1, p45)
  Promoter: SKP2
  Tag / fusion protein: luciferase (C terminal on backbone)
  Cloning method: Restriction Enzyme; 5′ cloning site unknown (unknown if destroyed); 3′ cloning site unknown (unknown if destroyed)
  Sequencing primers: 5′ F1ori-F; 3′ LucNrev
Terms and licenses: Academic/Nonprofit Terms; Industry Terms: Not Available to Industry
How to cite: pGL2-Skp2 promoter-luciferase was a gift from Sung Hee Baek (Addgene plasmid # 81119 ; http://n2t.net/addgene:81119 ; RRID:Addgene_81119)
