[The description below was written by a language model from this plasmid's Addgene catalogue record.]
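Description:
pGL2-Skp2 promoter-luciferase is a luciferase reporter plasmid built on the pGL2-basic backbone, a promoterless vector in which a firefly luciferase coding sequence sits downstream of a cloning site, so that reporter expression depends on whatever regulatory DNA is inserted there. It is propagated in E. coli as a high-copy plasmid under ampicillin selection. The use of an F1ori sequencing primer suggests the backbone carries an f1 origin upstream of the insert. No feature table accompanies the record, so the exact layout of backbone elements is not documented here.

The insert is a fragment of the mouse Skp2 (FBXL1) gene promoter, spanning from about 1 kb upstream of the transcription start site to about 200 bp downstream of it. This fragment was introduced by restriction cloning, although the sites used are not recorded. Although the catalogue lists luciferase as a C-terminal "tag", the arrangement is best read as a transcriptional reporter. The Skp2 regulatory region, including its start site and a short stretch of transcribed sequence, drives the backbone's luciferase gene rather than producing an SKP2 protein fusion.

The stated purpose is to measure SKP2 promoter activity. After transfection into mammalian cells, luminescence reports how strongly the promoter fragment is transcribed, which allows tests of how signalling conditions or transcription factors act on Skp2 expression. The associated publication concerns an AMPK–SKP2–CARM1 signalling cascade in the transcriptional regulation of autophagy, consistent with use of this reporter to study transcriptional control of Skp2 in that pathway.
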