>Addgene plasmid #81119 | pGL2-Skp2 promoter-luciferase | addgene partial sequence | sequence record 157936 | F1ori-F 5'-GTGGACTCTTGTTCCAAACTGG-3'
ATTCTTTTGATTTATAAGGGATTTTGCCGATTTCGGCCTATTGGTTAAAAAATGAGCTGATTTAACAAAA
ATTTAACGCGAATTTTAACAAAATATTAACGCTTACAATTTGCCATTCGCCATTCAGGCTGCGCAACTGT
TGGGAAGGGCGATCGGTGCGGGCCTCTTCGCTATTACGCCAGCCCAAGCTACCATGATAAGTAAGTAATA
TTAAGGTACGTGGAGGTTTTACTTGCTTTAAAAAACCTCCCACACCTCCCCCTGAACCTGAAACATAAAA
TGAATGCAATTGTTGTTGTTAACTTGTTTATTGCAGCTTATAATGGTTACAAATAAAGCAATAGCATCAC
AAATTTCACAAATAAAGCATTTTTTTCACTGCATTCTAGTTGTGGTTTGTCCAAACTCATCAATGTATCT
TATGGTACTGTAACTGAGCTAACATAACCCGGGAGGTACCGCCTTCCAGACTCCTGTTTTAGCGCTCGGC
TTAGAGTGATCCCCGGGGCCCCAGCAGTTGGACCCGCGAACTAGCAACGTTCCATCACCACCGCGCGCGC
GGAGTTCTGCATCCCGCTCTCCAGCAGCCGCCTTCTGACGCCCCGTTGCCTGCTGGGAATTGTAGTTCCG
AGCCTAGCTCGTAGTCCTGCCTGGGTTCTTCCACTCTGATTTCGGACCAACCCTCCAGATACCCACAACT
CCCTGCGGCGCCGGGCGGGATTGAAGGAGGAGGAGGAGGAGGAGGAGGACAGGCAGGCGGAAGTGGGTGG
AGCTCCGGCTGGCTGG
