>Addgene plasmid #81119 | pGL2-Skp2 promoter-luciferase | addgene partial sequence | sequence record 157937 | LucNRev 5'-CCTTATGCAGTTGCTCTCC-3'
ATGGCGCCGGGCCTTTCTTTATGTTTTTGGCGTCTTCCATTTTACCAACAGTACCGGAATGCCAAGCTTG
ACGCTGTTAAGCGGGTCGCTGCAGGGTCGCTCGGTGTTCGAGGCCACACGCGTCACCTTAATATGCGAAG
TGGACCTCGGACCGCGCCGCCCCGACTGCATCTGCGTGTTCGAATTCGCCAATGACAAGACGCTGGGCGG
GGCCGGATCTCGAGCTAGCAGGTGGCCTCGTTTTTTCTCAACTCTATAAATCTTCATTTTTACTGGACTA
GAAATGCATCCCCCTACCCTCTCCCCTGTTGCACAGTTTGCACACCTGAATTTTGCATGGTCATTCTAAT
CTAATCGCCCCCGACCTCTTCAGAGGCTAAATTAGCATAGTTTCTAGGCAGAGAGATTCTAGGACAGGCT
GTGGATTGAGTCAGAGGCACCTAAACAGCTTTCAGGGTGGTCTCTCCTTGCAAGCGGAGCCTCCCTTTTT
CCCTTTGGTATTTGGGAGACTCATCAAGGATCCAAGAGGATGCACGCGGGAACCACTGCTGGCTCCTGCC
GCCTTAAAAATAAACCATCGCTCCTCTTGGAGCTGCGCTTTAGCTCGAAAAAGGCTTCCCCTCGCACGCT
GATTTGATCTTCAGTGCCAGCCCATGAGGTGTGCCGCGTCCTCGAGCCTAGTTTACAAGTGAGGAAAGGA
TCGCGTCCACAGACCCAGTCCTAAGGGCCGCCCACTGCCAGGTGGAGGAAGGCGAATGGCAGGAGTGCCA
CCCGCAGCCTCTCACCTGGCGGGCCATCGAGACCCCGGAGATGGGCCTGGCGGCGGCGGCCACTCACCAT
CTGGA
